Addgene plasmid #162614: pCS2plus-mVenus1-155-I152L-GGGS-TDP-43
Purpose: Allows for transcription of improved mVenus I152L fluorophore half fused to TDP-43 for injection into zebrafish embryos for BiFC assays
Depositing lab: Marco Morsch. Depositing organization: Macquarie University. Publication: In vivo Validation of Bimolecular Fluorescence Complementation (BiFC) to Investigate Aggregate Formation in Amyotrophic Lateral Sclerosis (ALS). Don EK, Maschirow A, Radford RAW, Scherer NM, Vidal-Itriago A, Hogan A, Maurel C, Formella I, Stoddart JJ, Hall TE, Lee A, Shi B, Cole NJ, Laird AS, Badrock AP, Chung RS, Morsch M. Mol Neurobiol. 2021 May;58(5):2061-2074. doi: 10.1007/s12035-020-02238-0. Epub 2021 Jan 7. PubMed 33415684.
Backbone
  Vector backbone: pC2+
  Vector type: Mammalian Expression
Growth in bacteria
  Bacterial resistance: Ampicillin, 100 μg/mL
  Growth temperature: 37°C
  Growth strain: DH5alpha
  Copy number: High Copy
Gene/Insert
  Gene/Insert name: TARDBP
  Species: H. sapiens (human)
  Entrez Gene: TARDBP (a.k.a. ALS10, TDP-43)
  Cloning method: Unknown
Terms and licenses: Academic/Nonprofit Terms; Industry Terms: Not Available to Industry
Depositor comments: mVenus1-155-I152L fused to TARDBP Please visit https://www.biorxiv.org/content/10.1101/2020.10.08.330894v1 for bioRxiv preprint.
How to cite: pCS2plus-mVenus1-155-I152L-GGGS-TDP-43 was a gift from Marco Morsch (Addgene plasmid # 162614 ; http://n2t.net/addgene:162614 ; RRID:Addgene_162614)
