[The description below was written by a language model from this plasmid's Addgene catalogue record and pLannotate feature annotations shown in this document.]
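Description:
pCS2plus-mVenus1-155-I152L-GGGS-TDP-43 is a CS2+-type expression plasmid of about 5.8 kb (the backbone is recorded as "pC2+" and the vector type as mammalian expression). It is built to produce a split-fluorophore fusion of human TDP-43 (TARDBP) for bimolecular fluorescence complementation (BiFC) assays in zebrafish embryos. It is maintained in E. coli through a high-copy ColE1/pUC-type origin with ampicillin selection from the β-lactamase gene. It also carries an f1 phage origin and leftover lac promoter/operator, lacI and lacZα fragments from the cloning backbone.

The payload is a single open reading frame. The N-terminal mVenus fragment VN155 (residues 1–155) carries the I152L substitution, an improved BiFC variant, and is joined to full-length TARDBP; the construct name indicates a GGGS linker between them. On the circular map the simian CMV IE94 enhancer/promoter lies directly upstream of an SP6 promoter. The fusion can therefore be expressed from the plasmid in vertebrate cells or transcribed in vitro with SP6 polymerase. The latter matches the stated purpose of making RNA for embryo injection. An SV40 polyadenylation signal follows the coding region, although the annotation places it on the reverse strand. Antisense T7 (partial) and T3 promoters also sit downstream of the insert.

The VN155 half is not fluorescent by itself. Signal appears only when it is brought close to a complementary C-terminal Venus fragment fused to an interacting partner, which is not part of this plasmid. The associated study used this approach to visualise TDP-43 self-association and aggregate formation in vivo in the context of amyotrophic lateral sclerosis. The depositor and sequencing-derived records differ by only three nucleotides in length and have identical feature content.
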