Features (pLannotate 1.2.2; 16 found; start..end, strand, type, name):
     35..53      +  promoter       SP6 promoter: promoter for bacteriophage SP6 RNA polymerase
     94..558     +  CDS            VN155(I152L): improved N-terminal fragment of mVenus for use in bimolecular fluorescence complementation (BiFC) (Kodama and Hu, 2010)
    595..1836    +  CDS            TARDBP: TADBP_HUMAN - Also known as TDP43. Experimental evidence at protein level: Swiss-Prot protein existence level 1. RNA-binding protein that is involved in various steps of RNA biogenesis and processing (PubMed:23519609). Preferentially binds, via its two RNA recognition motifs RRM1 and RRM2, to GU-repeats on RNA molecules predominantly localized within long introns and in the 3'UTR of mRNAs (PubMed:23519609, PubMed:24240615, PubMed:24464995). In turn, regulates the splicing of many non-coding and protein-coding RNAs including proteins involved in neuronal survival, as well as mRNAs that encode p
   1847..1864    -  promoter       T7 promoter (fragment): promoter for bacteriophage T7 RNA polymerase
   1869..2003    -  polyA_signal   SV40 poly(A) signal: SV40 polyadenylation signal
   2116..2134    -  promoter       T3 promoter: promoter for bacteriophage T3 RNA polymerase
   2179..2195    -  protein_bind   lac operator: The lac repressor binds to the lac operator to inhibit transcription in E. coli. This inhibition can be relieved by adding lactose or isopropyl-β-D-thiogalactopyranoside (IPTG). lac repressor encoded by lacI
   2203..2233    -  promoter       lac promoter: promoter for the E. coli lac operon
   2248..2269    -  protein_bind   CAP binding site: CAP binding activates transcription in the presence of cAMP. E. coli catabolite activator protein
   2282..2374    -  CDS            lacI (fragment): lac repressor; lacI; The lac repressor binds to the lac operator to inhibit transcription in E. coli. This inhibition can be relieved by adding lactose or isopropyl-β-D-thiogalactopyranoside (IPTG).
   2557..3145    -  rep_origin     ori: high-copy-number ColE1/pMB1/pBR322/pUC origin of replication
   3316..4176    -  CDS            AmpR: β-lactamase; bla; confers resistance to ampicillin, carbenicillin, and related antibiotics
   4177..4281    -  promoter       AmpR promoter: bla
   4334..4762    -  rep_origin     f1 ori (sequence partly withheld): f1 bacteriophage origin of replication; arrow indicates direction of (+) strand synthesis
   4767..4833    -  CDS            lacZα (fragment): LacZα fragment of β-galactosidase; lacZ fragment
   4836..5820    +  promoter       CMV IE94 promoter: enhancer/promoter region of simian cytomegalovirus major immediate early transcription unit IE94
>Addgene plasmid #162614 | pCS2plus-mVenus1-155-I152L-GGGS-TDP-43 | depositor full sequence | sequence record 315191 | pCS2plus-mVenus1-155-I152L-GGGS-TDP-43 sequence 5820 bps
CGCCATTCTGCCTGGGGACGTCGGAGCAAGCTTGATTTAGGTGACACTATAGAATACAAGCTACTTGTTC
TTTTTGCAGGATCCGCCGCCACCATGGTGAGCAAGGGCGAGGAGCTGTTCACCGGGGTGGTGCCCATCCT
GGTCGAGCTGGACGGCGACGTAAACGGCCACAAGTTCAGCGTGTCCGGCGAGGGCGAGGGCGATGCCACC
TACGGCAAGCTGACCCTGAAGCTGATCTGCACCACCGGCAAGCTGCCCGTGCCCTGGCCCACCCTCGTGA
CCACCCTGGGCTACGGCCTGCAGTGCTTCGCCCGCTACCCCGACCACATGAAGCAGCACGACTTCTTCAA
GTCCGCCATGCCCGAAGGCTACGTCCAGGAGCGCACCATCTTCTTCAAGGACGACGGCAACTACAAGACC
CGCGCCGAGGTGAAGTTCGAGGGCGACACCCTGGTGAACCGCATCGAGCTGAAGGGCATCGACTTCAAGG
AGGACGGCAACATCCTGGGGCACAAGCTGGAGTACAACTACAACAGCCACAACGTCTATCTCACCGCCGG
CGGAGGAAGCGGAGGCGGAAGCGGCGGGGGAAGCATGTCTGAATATATTCGGGTAACCGAAGATGAGAAC
GATGAGCCCATTGAAATACCATCGGAAGACGATGGGACGGTGCTGCTCTCCACGGTTACAGCCCAGTTTC
CAGGGGCGTGTGGGCTTCGCTACAGGAATCCAGTGTCTCAGTGTATGAGAGGTGTCCGGCTGGTAGAAGG
AATTCTGCATGCCCCAGATGCTGGCTGGGGAAATCTGGTGTATGTTGTCAACTATCCAAAAGATAACAAA
AGAAAAATGGATGAGACAGATGCTTCATCAGCAGTGAAAGTGAAAAGAGCAGTCCAGAAAACATCCGATT
TAATAGTGTTGGGTCTCCCATGGAAAACAACCGAACAGGACCTGAAAGAGTATTTTAGTACCTTTGGAGA
AGTTCTTATGGTGCAGGTCAAGAAAGATCTTAAGACTGGTCATTCAAAGGGGTTTGGCTTTGTTCGTTTT
ACGGAATATGAAACACAAGTGAAAGTAATGTCACAGCGACATATGATAGATGGACGATGGTGTGACTGCA
AACTTCCTAATTCTAAGCAAAGCCAAGATGAGCCTTTGAGAAGCAGAAAAGTGTTTGTGGGGCGCTGTAC
AGAGGACATGACTGAGGATGAGCTGCGGGAGTTCTTCTCTCAGTACGGGGATGTGATGGATGTCTTCATC
CCCAAGCCATTCAGGGCCTTTGCCTTTGTTACATTTGCAGATGATCAGATTGCGCAGTCTCTTTGTGGAG
AGGACTTGATCATTAAAGGAATCAGCGTTCATATATCCAATGCCGAACCTAAGCACAATAGCAATAGACA
GTTAGAAAGAAGTGGAAGATTTGGTGGTAATCCAGGTGGCTTTGGGAATCAGGGTGGATTTGGTAATAGC
AGAGGGGGTGGAGCTGGTTTGGGAAACAATCAAGGTAGTAATATGGGTGGTGGGATGAACTTTGGTGCGT
TCAGCATTAATCCAGCCATGATGGCTGCCGCCCAGGCAGCACTACAGAGCAGTTGGGGTATGATGGGCAT
GTTAGCCAGCCAGCAGAACCAGTCAGGCCCATCGGGTAATAACCAAAACCAAGGCAACATGCAGAGGGAG
CCAAACCAGGCCTTCGGTTCTGGAAATAACTCTTATAGTGGCTCTAATTCTGGTGCAGCAATTGGTTGGG
GATCAGCATCCAATGCAGGGTCGGGCAGTGGTTTTAATGGAGGCTTTGGCTCAAGCATGGATTCTAAGTC
TTCTGGCTGGGGAATGTAGTCTAGAACTATAGTGAGTCGTATTACGTAGATCCAGACATGATAAGATACA
TTGATGAGTTTGGACAAACCACAACTAGAATGCAGTGAAAAAAATGCTTTATTTGTGAAATTTGTGATGC
TATTGCTTTATTTGTAACCATTATAAGCTGCAATAAACAAGTTAACAACAACAATTGCATTCATTTTATG
TTTCAGGTTCAGGGGGAGGTGTGGGAGGTTTTTTAATTCGCGGCCGCGGCGCCAATGCATTGGGCCCGGT
ACCCAGCTTTTGTTCCCTTTAGTGAGGGTTAATTGCGCGCTTGGCGTAATCATGGTCATAGCTGTTTCCT
GTGTGAAATTGTTATCCGCTCACAATTCCACACAACATACGAGCCGGAAGCATAAAGTGTAAAGCCTGGG
GTGCCTAATGAGTGAGCTAACTCACATTAATTGCGTTGCGCTCACTGCCCGCTTTCCAGTCGGGAAACCT
GTCGTGCCAGCTGCATTAATGAATCGGCCAACGCGCGGGGAGAGGCGGTTTGCGTATTGGGCGCTCTTCC
GCTTCCTCGCTCACTGACTCGCTGCGCTCGGTCGTTCGGCTGCGGCGAGCGGTATCAGCTCACTCAAAGG
CGGTAATACGGTTATCCACAGAATCAGGGGATAACGCAGGAAAGAACATGTGAGCAAAAGGCCAGCAAAA
GGCCAGGAACCGTAAAAAGGCCGCGTTGCTGGCGTTTTTCCATAGGCTCCGCCCCCCTGACGAGCATCAC
AAAAATCGACGCTCAAGTCAGAGGTGGCGAAACCCGACAGGACTATAAAGATACCAGGCGTTTCCCCCTG
GAAGCTCCCTCGTGCGCTCTCCTGTTCCGACCCTGCCGCTTACCGGATACCTGTCCGCCTTTCTCCCTTC
GGGAAGCGTGGCGCTTTCTCATAGCTCACGCTGTAGGTATCTCAGTTCGGTGTAGGTCGTTCGCTCCAAG
CTGGGCTGTGTGCACGAACCCCCCGTTCAGCCCGACCGCTGCGCCTTATCCGGTAACTATCGTCTTGAGT
CCAACCCGGTAAGACACGACTTATCGCCACTGGCAGCAGCCACTGGTAACAGGATTAGCAGAGCGAGGTA
TGTAGGCGGTGCTACAGAGTTCTTGAAGTGGTGGCCTAACTACGGCTACACTAGAAGGACAGTATTTGGT
ATCTGCGCTCTGCTGAAGCCAGTTACCTTCGGAAAAAGAGTTGGTAGCTCTTGATCCGGCAAACAAACCA
CCGCTGGTAGCGGTGGTTTTTTTGTTTGCAAGCAGCAGATTACGCGCAGAAAAAAAGGATCTCAAGAAGA
TCCTTTGATCTTTTCTACGGGGTCTGACGCTCAGTGGAACGAAAACTCACGTTAAGGGATTTTGGTCATG
AGATTATCAAAAAGGATCTTCACCTAGATCCTTTTAAATTAAAAATGAAGTTTTAAATCAATCTAAAGTA
TATATGAGTAAACTTGGTCTGACAGTTACCAATGCTTAATCAGTGAGGCACCTATCTCAGCGATCTGTCT
ATTTCGTTCATCCATAGTTGCCTGACTCCCCGTCGTGTAGATAACTACGATACGGGAGGGCTTACCATCT
GGCCCCAGTGCTGCAATGATACCGCGAGACCCACGCTCACCGGCTCCAGATTTATCAGCAATAAACCAGC
CAGCCGGAAGGGCCGAGCGCAGAAGTGGTCCTGCAACTTTATCCGCCTCCATCCAGTCTATTAATTGTTG
CCGGGAAGCTAGAGTAAGTAGTTCGCCAGTTAATAGTTTGCGCAACGTTGTTGCCATTGCTACAGGCATC
GTGGTGTCACGCTCGTCGTTTGGTATGGCTTCATTCAGCTCCGGTTCCCAACGATCAAGGCGAGTTACAT
GATCCCCCATGTTGTGCAAAAAAGCGGTTAGCTCCTTCGGTCCTCCGATCGTTGTCAGAAGTAAGTTGGC
CGCAGTGTTATCACTCATGGTTATGGCAGCACTGCATAATTCTCTTACTGTCATGCCATCCGTAAGATGC
TTTTCTGTGACTGGTGAGTACTCAACCAAGTCATTCTGAGAATAGTGTATGCGGCGACCGAGTTGCTCTT
GCCCGGCGTCAATACGGGATAATACCGCGCCACATAGCAGAACTTTAAAAGTGCTCATCATTGGAAAACG
TTCTTCGGGGCGAAAACTCTCAAGGATCTTACCGCTGTTGAGATCCAGTTCGATGTAACCCACTCGTGCA
CCCAACTGATCTTCAGCATCTTTTACTTTCACCAGCGTTTCTGGGTGAGCAAAAACAGGAAGGCAAAATG
CCGCAAAAAAGGGAATAAGGGCGACACGGAAATGTTGAATACTCATACTCTTCCTTTTTCAATATTATTG
AAGCATTTATCAGGGTTATTGTCTCATGAGCGGATACATATTTGAATGTATTTAGAAAAATAAACAAATA
GGGGTTCCGCGCACATTTCCCCGAAAAGTGCCACCTAAATTGTAAGCGTTAATATTTTGTTAAAATTCGC
GTTAAATTTTTGTTAAATCAGCTCATTTTTTAACCAATAGGCCGAAATCGGCAAAATCCCTTATAAATCA
AAAGAATAGACCGAGATAGGGT
[37 nt withheld, positions 4433-4469]
AAAGAACGTGGACTCCAACGTCAAAGG
[49 nt withheld, positions 4497-4545]
T
[91 nt withheld, positions 4547-4637]
G
[124 nt withheld, positions 4639-4762]
CCCATTCGCCATTCAGGCTGCGCAACTGTTGGGAAGGGCGATCGGTGCGGGCCTCTTCGCTATTACGCCA
GTCGACCATAGCCAATTCAATATGGCGTATATGGACTCATGCCAATTCAATATGGTGGATCTGGACCTGT
GCCAATTCAATATGGCGTATATGGACTCGTGCCAATTCAATATGGTGGATCTGGACCCCAGCCAATTCAA
TATGGCGGACTTGGCACCATGCCAATTCAATATGGCGGACTTGGCACTGTGCCAACTGGGGAGGGGTCTA
CTTGGCACGGTGCCAAGTTTGAGGAGGGGTCTTGGCCCTGTGCCAAGTCCGCCATATTGAATTGGCATGG
TGCCAATAATGGCGGCCATATTGGCTATATGCCAGGATCAATATATAGGCAATATCCAATATGGCCCTAT
GCCAATATGGCTATTGGCCAGGTTCAATACTATGTATTGGCCCTATGCCATATAGTATTCCATATATGGG
TTTTCCTATTGACGTAGATAGCCCCTCCCAATGGGCGGTCCCATATACCATATATGGGGCTTCCTAATAC
CGCCCATAGCCACTCCCCCATTGACGTCAATGGTCTCTATATATGGTCTTTCCTATTGACGTCATATGGG
CGGTCCTATTGACGTATATGGCGCCTCCCCCATTGACGTCAATTACGGTAAATGGCCCGCCTGGCTCAAT
GCCCATTGACGTCAATAGGACCACCCACCATTGACGTCAATGGGATGGCTCATTGCCCATTCATATCCGT
TCTCACGCCCCCTATTGACGTCAATGACGGTAAATGGCCCACTTGGCAGTACATCAATATCTATTAATAG
TAACTTGGCAAGTACATTACTATTGGAAGGACGCCAGGGTACATTGGCAGTACTCCCATTGACGTCAATG
GCGGTAAATGGCCCGCGATGGCTGCCAAGTACATCCCCATTGACGTCAATGGGGAGGGGCAATGACGCAA
ATGGGCGTTCCATTGACGTAAATGGGCGGTAGGCGTGCCTAATGGGAGGTCTATATAAGCAATGCTCGTT
TAGGGAAC
