Features (pLannotate 1.2.2; 16 found; start..end, strand, type, name):
     35..53      +  promoter       SP6 promoter: promoter for bacteriophage SP6 RNA polymerase
     94..558     +  CDS            VN155(I152L): improved N-terminal fragment of mVenus for use in bimolecular fluorescence complementation (BiFC) (Kodama and Hu, 2010)
    595..1836    +  CDS            TARDBP: TADBP_HUMAN - Also known as TDP43. Experimental evidence at protein level: Swiss-Prot protein existence level 1. RNA-binding protein that is involved in various steps of RNA biogenesis and processing (PubMed:23519609). Preferentially binds, via its two RNA recognition motifs RRM1 and RRM2, to GU-repeats on RNA molecules predominantly localized within long introns and in the 3'UTR of mRNAs (PubMed:23519609, PubMed:24240615, PubMed:24464995). In turn, regulates the splicing of many non-coding and protein-coding RNAs including proteins involved in neuronal survival, as well as mRNAs that encode p
   1847..1864    -  promoter       T7 promoter (fragment): promoter for bacteriophage T7 RNA polymerase
   1869..2003    -  polyA_signal   SV40 poly(A) signal: SV40 polyadenylation signal
   2116..2134    -  promoter       T3 promoter: promoter for bacteriophage T3 RNA polymerase
   2179..2195    -  protein_bind   lac operator: The lac repressor binds to the lac operator to inhibit transcription in E. coli. This inhibition can be relieved by adding lactose or isopropyl-β-D-thiogalactopyranoside (IPTG). lac repressor encoded by lacI
   2203..2233    -  promoter       lac promoter: promoter for the E. coli lac operon
   2248..2269    -  protein_bind   CAP binding site: CAP binding activates transcription in the presence of cAMP. E. coli catabolite activator protein
   2282..2374    -  CDS            lacI (fragment): lac repressor; lacI; The lac repressor binds to the lac operator to inhibit transcription in E. coli. This inhibition can be relieved by adding lactose or isopropyl-β-D-thiogalactopyranoside (IPTG).
   2557..3145    -  rep_origin     ori: high-copy-number ColE1/pMB1/pBR322/pUC origin of replication
   3316..4176    -  CDS            AmpR: β-lactamase; bla; confers resistance to ampicillin, carbenicillin, and related antibiotics
   4177..4281    -  promoter       AmpR promoter: bla
   4334..4762    -  rep_origin     f1 ori (sequence partly withheld): f1 bacteriophage origin of replication; arrow indicates direction of (+) strand synthesis
   4767..4833    -  CDS            lacZα (fragment): LacZα fragment of β-galactosidase; lacZ fragment
   4840..5817    +  promoter       CMV IE94 promoter: enhancer/promoter region of simian cytomegalovirus major immediate early transcription unit IE94
>Addgene plasmid #162614 | pCS2plus-mVenus1-155-I152L-GGGS-TDP-43 | addgene full sequence | sequence record 324217 | Addgene NGS Result
CGCCATTCTGCCTGGGGACGTCGGAGCAAGCTTGATTTAGGTGACACTATAGAATACAAGCTACTTGTTC
TTTTTGCAGGATCCGCCGCCACCATGGTGAGCAAGGGCGAGGAGCTGTTCACCGGGGTGGTGCCCATCCT
GGTCGAGCTGGACGGCGACGTAAACGGCCACAAGTTCAGCGTGTCCGGCGAGGGCGAGGGCGATGCCACC
TACGGCAAGCTGACCCTGAAGCTGATCTGCACCACCGGCAAGCTGCCCGTGCCCTGGCCCACCCTCGTGA
CCACCCTGGGCTACGGCCTGCAGTGCTTCGCCCGCTACCCCGACCACATGAAGCAGCACGACTTCTTCAA
GTCCGCCATGCCCGAAGGCTACGTCCAGGAGCGCACCATCTTCTTCAAGGACGACGGCAACTACAAGACC
CGCGCCGAGGTGAAGTTCGAGGGCGACACCCTGGTGAACCGCATCGAGCTGAAGGGCATCGACTTCAAGG
AGGACGGCAACATCCTGGGGCACAAGCTGGAGTACAACTACAACAGCCACAACGTCTATCTCACCGCCGG
CGGAGGAAGCGGAGGCGGAAGCGGCGGGGGAAGCATGTCTGAATATATTCGGGTAACCGAAGATGAGAAC
GATGAGCCCATTGAAATACCATCGGAAGACGATGGGACGGTGCTGCTCTCCACGGTTACAGCCCAGTTTC
CAGGGGCGTGTGGGCTTCGCTACAGGAATCCAGTGTCTCAGTGTATGAGAGGTGTCCGGCTGGTAGAAGG
AATTCTGCATGCCCCAGATGCTGGCTGGGGAAATCTGGTGTATGTTGTCAACTATCCAAAAGATAACAAA
AGAAAAATGGATGAGACAGATGCTTCATCAGCAGTGAAAGTGAAAAGAGCAGTCCAGAAAACATCCGATT
TAATAGTGTTGGGTCTCCCATGGAAAACAACCGAACAGGACCTGAAAGAGTATTTTAGTACCTTTGGAGA
AGTTCTTATGGTGCAGGTCAAGAAAGATCTTAAGACTGGTCATTCAAAGGGGTTTGGCTTTGTTCGTTTT
ACGGAATATGAAACACAAGTGAAAGTAATGTCACAGCGACATATGATAGATGGACGATGGTGTGACTGCA
AACTTCCTAATTCTAAGCAAAGCCAAGATGAGCCTTTGAGAAGCAGAAAAGTGTTTGTGGGGCGCTGTAC
AGAGGACATGACTGAGGATGAGCTGCGGGAGTTCTTCTCTCAGTACGGGGATGTGATGGATGTCTTCATC
CCCAAGCCATTCAGGGCCTTTGCCTTTGTTACATTTGCAGATGATCAGATTGCGCAGTCTCTTTGTGGAG
AGGACTTGATCATTAAAGGAATCAGCGTTCATATATCCAATGCCGAACCTAAGCACAATAGCAATAGACA
GTTAGAAAGAAGTGGAAGATTTGGTGGTAATCCAGGTGGCTTTGGGAATCAGGGTGGATTTGGTAATAGC
AGAGGGGGTGGAGCTGGTTTGGGAAACAATCAAGGTAGTAATATGGGTGGTGGGATGAACTTTGGTGCGT
TCAGCATTAATCCAGCCATGATGGCTGCCGCCCAGGCAGCACTACAGAGCAGTTGGGGTATGATGGGCAT
GTTAGCCAGCCAGCAGAACCAGTCAGGCCCATCGGGTAATAACCAAAACCAAGGCAACATGCAGAGGGAG
CCAAACCAGGCCTTCGGTTCTGGAAATAACTCTTATAGTGGCTCTAATTCTGGTGCAGCAATTGGTTGGG
GATCAGCATCCAATGCAGGGTCGGGCAGTGGTTTTAATGGAGGCTTTGGCTCAAGCATGGATTCTAAGTC
TTCTGGCTGGGGAATGTAGTCTAGAACTATAGTGAGTCGTATTACGTAGATCCAGACATGATAAGATACA
TTGATGAGTTTGGACAAACCACAACTAGAATGCAGTGAAAAAAATGCTTTATTTGTGAAATTTGTGATGC
TATTGCTTTATTTGTAACCATTATAAGCTGCAATAAACAAGTTAACAACAACAATTGCATTCATTTTATG
TTTCAGGTTCAGGGGGAGGTGTGGGAGGTTTTTTAATTCGCGGCCGCGGCGCCAATGCATTGGGCCCGGT
ACCCAGCTTTTGTTCCCTTTAGTGAGGGTTAATTGCGCGCTTGGCGTAATCATGGTCATAGCTGTTTCCT
GTGTGAAATTGTTATCCGCTCACAATTCCACACAACATACGAGCCGGGAGCATAAAGTGTAAAGCCTGGG
GTGCCTAATGAGTGAGCTAACTCACATTAATTGCGTTGCGCTCACTGCCCGCTTTCCAGTCGGGAAACCT
GTCGTGCCAGCTGCATTAATGAATCGGCCAACGCGCGGGGAGAGGCGGTTTGCGTATTGGGCGCTCTTCC
GCTTCCTCGCTCACTGACTCGCTGCGCTCGGTCGTTCGGCTGCGGCGAGCGGTATCAGCTCACTCAAAGG
CGGTAATACGGTTATCCACAGAATCAGGGGATAACGCAGGAAAGAACATGTGAGCAAAAGGCCAGCAAAA
GGCCAGGAACCGTAAAAAGGCCGCGTTGCTGGCGTTTTTCCATAGGCTCCGCCCCCCTGACGAGCATCAC
AAAAATCGACGCTCAAGTCAGAGGTGGCGAAACCCGACAGGACTATAAAGATACCAGGCGTTTCCCCCTG
GAAGCTCCCTCGTGCGCTCTCCTGTTCCGACCCTGCCGCTTACCGGATACCTGTCCGCCTTTCTCCCTTC
GGGAAGCGTGGCGCTTTCTCATAGCTCACGCTGTAGGTATCTCAGTTCGGTGTAGGTCGTTCGCTCCAAG
CTGGGCTGTGTGCACGAACCCCCCGTTCAGCCCGACCGCTGCGCCTTATCCGGTAACTATCGTCTTGAGT
CCAACCCGGTAAGACACGACTTATCGCCACTGGCAGCAGCCACTGGTAACAGGATTAGCAGAGCGAGGTA
TGTAGGCGGTGCTACAGAGTTCTTGAAGTGGTGGCCTAACTACGGCTACACTAGAAGAACAGTATTTGGT
ATCTGCGCTCTGCTGAAGCCAGTTACCTTCGGAAAAAGAGTTGGTAGCTCTTGATCCGGCAAACAAACCA
CCGCTGGTAGCGGTGGTTTTTTTGTTTGCAAGCAGCAGATTACGCGCAGAAAAAAAGGATCTCAAGAAGA
TCCTTTGATCTTTTCTACGGGGTCTGACGCTCAGTGGAACGAAAACTCACGTTAAGGGATTTTGGTCATG
AGATTATCAAAAAGGATCTTCACCTAGATCCTTTTAAATTAAAAATGAAGTTTTAAATCAATCTAAAGTA
TATATGAGTAAACTTGGTCTGACAGTTACCAATGCTTAATCAGTGAGGCACCTATCTCAGCGATCTGTCT
ATTTCGTTCATCCATAGTTGCCTGACTCCCCGTCGTGTAGATAACTACGATACGGGAGGGCTTACCATCT
GGCCCCAGTGCTGCAATGATACCGCGAGACCCACGCTCACCGGCTCCAGATTTATCAGCAATAAACCAGC
CAGCCGGAAGGGCCGAGCGCAGAAGTGGTCCTGCAACTTTATCCGCCTCCATCCAGTCTATTAATTGTTG
CCGGGAAGCTAGAGTAAGTAGTTCGCCAGTTAATAGTTTGCGCAACGTTGTTGCCATTGCTACAGGCATC
GTGGTGTCACGCTCGTCGTTTGGTATGGCTTCATTCAGCTCCGGTTCCCAACGATCAAGGCGAGTTACAT
GATCCCCCATGTTGTGCAAAAAAGCGGTTAGCTCCTTCGGTCCTCCGATCGTTGTCAGAAGTAAGTTGGC
CGCAGTGTTATCACTCATGGTTATGGCAGCACTGCATAATTCTCTTACTGTCATGCCATCCGTAAGATGC
TTTTCTGTGACTGGTGAGTACTCAACCAAGTCATTCTGAGAATAGTGTATGCGGCGACCGAGTTGCTCTT
GCCCGGCGTCAATACGGGATAATACCGCGCCACATAGCAGAACTTTAAAAGTGCTCATCATTGGAAAACG
TTCTTCGGGGCGAAAACTCTCAAGGATCTTACCGCTGTTGAGATCCAGTTCGATGTAACCCACTCGTGCA
CCCAACTGATCTTCAGCATCTTTTACTTTCACCAGCGTTTCTGGGTGAGCAAAAACAGGAAGGCAAAATG
CCGCAAAAAAGGGAATAAGGGCGACACGGAAATGTTGAATACTCATACTCTTCCTTTTTCAATATTATTG
AAGCATTTATCAGGGTTATTGTCTCATGAGCGGATACATATTTGAATGTATTTAGAAAAATAAACAAATA
GGGGTTCCGCGCACATTTCCCCGAAAAGTGCCACCTAAATTGTAAGCGTTAATATTTTGTTAAAATTCGC
GTTAAATTTTTGTTAAATCAGCTCATTTTTTAACCAATAGGCCGAAATCGGCAAAATCCCTTATAAATCA
AAAGAATAGACCGAGATAGGGT
[37 nt withheld, positions 4433-4469]
AAAGAACGTGGACTCCAACGTCAAAGG
[49 nt withheld, positions 4497-4545]
T
[91 nt withheld, positions 4547-4637]
G
[124 nt withheld, positions 4639-4762]
CCCATTCGCCATTCAGGCTGCGCAACTGTTGGGAAGGGCGATCGGTGCGGGCCTCTTCGCTATTACGCCA
GTCGACCGCCAATTCAATATGGCGTATATGGACTCATGCCAATTCAATATGGTGGATCTGGACCTGTGCC
AATTCAATATGGCGTATATGGACTCGTGCCAATTCAATATGGTGGATCTGGACCCCAGCCAATTCAATAT
GGCGGACTTGGCACCATGCCAATTCAATATGGCGGACCTGGCACTGTGCCAACTGGGGAGGGGTCTACTT
GGCACGGTGCCAAGTTTGAGGAGGGGTCTTGGCCCTGTGCCAAGTCCGCCATATTGAATTGGCATGGTGC
CAATAATGGCGGCCATATTGGCTATATGCCAGGATCAATATATAGGCAATATCCAATATGGCCCTATGCC
AATATGGCTATTGGCCAGGTTCAATACTATGTATTGGCCCTATGCCATATAGTATTCCATATATGGGTTT
TCCTATTGACGTAGATAGCCCCTCCCAATGGGCGGTCCCATATACCATATATGGGGCTTCCTAATACCGC
CCATAGCCACTCCCCCATTGACGTCAATGGTCTCTATATATGGTCTTTCCTATTGACGTCATATGGGCGG
TCCTATTGACGTATATGGCGCCTCCCCCATTGACGTCAATTACGGTAAATGGCCCGCCTGGCTCAATGCC
CATTGACGTCAATAGGACCACCCACCATTGACGTCAATGGGATGGCTCATTGCCCATTCATATCCGTTCT
CACGCCCCCTATTGACGTCAATGACGGTAAATGGCCCACTTGGCAGTACATCAATATCTATTAATAGTAA
CTTGGCAAGTACATTACTATTGGAAGTACGCCAGGGTACATTGGCAGTACTCCCATTGACGTCAATGGCG
GTAAATGGCCCGCGATGGCTGCCAAGTACATCCCCATTGACGTCAATGGGGAGGGGCAATGACGCAAATG
GGCGTTCCATTGACGTAAATGGGCGGTAGGCGTGCCTAATGGGAGGTCTATATAAGCAATGCTCGTTTAG
GGAAC
